>Addgene plasmid #182841 | pMT-FLAG-CBPΔ(N+HAT) | addgene full sequence | sequence record 360051 | Addgene NGS Result
AACGCCAGCAACGCGGCCTTTTTACGGTTCCTGGCCTTTTGCTGGCCTTTTGCTCACATGTTCTTTCCTG
CGTTATCCCCTGATTCTGTGGATAACCGTATTACCGCCTTTGAGTGAGCTGATACCGCTCGCCGCAGCCG
AACGACCGAGCGCAGCGAGTCAGTGAGCGAGGAAGCGGAAGAGCGCCCAATACGCAAACCGCCTCTCCCC
GCGCGTTGGCCGATTCATTAATGCAGCTGGCACGACAGGTTTCCCGACTGGAAAGCGGGCAGTGAGCGCA
ACGCAATTAATGTGAGTTAGCTCACTCATTAGGCACCCCAGGCTTTACACTTTATGCTTCCGGCTCGTAT
GTTGTGTGGAATTGTGAGCGGATAACAATTTCACACAGGAAACAGCTATGACATGATTACCGTTGCAGGA
CAGGATGTGGTGCCCGATGTGACTAGCTCTTTGCTGCAGGCCGTCCTATCCTCTGGTTCCGATAAGAGAC
CCAGAACTCCGGCCCCCCACCGCCCACCGCCACCCCCATACATATGTGGTACGCAAGTAAGAGTGCCTGC
GCATGCCCCATGTGCCCCACCAAGAGCTTTGCATCCCATACAAGTCCCCAAAGTGGAGAACCGAACCAAT
TCTTCGCGGGCAGAACAAAAGCTTCTGCACACGTCTCCACTCGAATTTGGAGCCGGCCGGCGTGTGCAAA
AGAGGTGAATCGAACGAAAGACCCGTGTGTAAAGCCGCGTTTCCAAAATGTATAAAACCGAGAGCATCTG
GCCAATGTGCATCAGTTGTGGTCAGCAGCAAAATCAAGTGAATCATCTCAGTGCAACTAAAGGGGAATTC
GAGCTCATGGACTACAAGGACGACGATGACAAGGCTAGCAATCCACTGCTCCTCATGTCTGGAGGAACGG
CAGGAGGCGGAACGGGAGCAACGACCACCACATCGACATCCTCGAGCAGTCGCATGATGAGCAGCTCCAG
CAGTCTCTCCTCACAGATGGCTGCCCTGGAGGCTGCGGCGCGAGACAACGACGATGAGACGCCCTCGCCA
TCCGGCGAGAATACGAACGGCAGTGGTGGCAGTGGAAATGCCGGCGGTATGGCCTCCAAGGGCAAACTGG
ACTCCATTAAGCAAGATGATGATATCCTGAAGCAGGCGATGGAGGACAAACTGGGCTCTGCCGCAGAGCT
GCCCTACTTTGAGGGCGACTTCTGGCCCAATGTGCTGGAGGAGAGCATCAAGGAACTGGACCAGGAGGAG
GAAGAGAAGCGCAAACAGGCCGAGGCCGCGGAAGCAGCAGCTGCGGCAAATCTTTTCTCTATCGAGGAAA
ATGAAGTAAGCGGCGATGGCAAAAAGAAGGGCCAGAAGAAGGCCAAAAAGTCGAACAAATCGAAAGCGGC
GCAGCGTAAGAACAGCAAAAAGTCCAACGAACATCAGTCGGGCAATGATCTCTCCACAAAGATATATGCG
ACCATGGAGAAGCACAAGGAGGTCTTCTTCGTTATCCGTCTGCATTCGGCGCAGTCGGCAGCTAGTTTAG
CGCCCATCCAGGATCCCGATCCGCTGCTCACATGCGATCTGATGGATGGACGCGATGCCTTCCTCACGCT
CGCCCGCGACAAGCACTTTGAGTTCTCGTCGCTGCGGCGCGCACAATTCTCCACTCTGTCCATGTTGTAT
GAGCTGCATAACCAGGGTCAGGACAAGTTTGTTTACACCTGCAACCACTGCAAGACGGCCGTGGAGACGC
GCTACCACTGTACTGTTTGTGATGACTTCGATCTGTGTATCGTGTGCAAGGAGAAGGTTGGCCATCAGCA
CAAGATGGAGAAGCTCGGCTTCGACATCGACGACGGCTCTGCGCTGGCGGATCACAAGCAGGCTAATCCA
CAGGAGGCCCGCAAGCAATCCATCCAGCGTTGCATCCAATCGCTGGCGCACGCCTGCCAGTGTCGCGATG
CCAACTGCCGCCTGCCATCGTGCCAGAAGATGAAGCTCGTTGTCCAGCATACGAAGAACTGCAAGCGCAA
GCCCAACGGAGGATGCCCCATTTGCAAGCAGCTTATCGCACTCTGTTGCTATCACGCGAAGAACTGTGAG
GAGCAGAAGTGCCCCGTGCCGTTCTGTCCCAACATCAAGCACAAGCTCAAGCAGCAGCAGTCACAGCAGA
AATTCCAGCAGCAGCAGTTGCTGCGTCGCCGTGTGGCGCTCATGTCGCGTACAGCAGCTCCAGCGGCTCT
GCAAGGCCCAGCTGCAGTAAGCGGTCCGACCGTCGTCTCTGGAGGAGTGCCCGTGGTGGGCATGTCCGGT
GTGGCAGTTAGCCAACAGGTGATCCCCGGCCAGGCGGGTATACTGCCTCCAGGGGCGGGTGGCATGTCGC
CATCTACCGTGGCAGTTCCATCGCCTGTTTCAGGAGGAGCGGGAGCCGGTGGAATGGGTGGAATGACATC
ACCACATCCGCATCAACCAGGTATAGGTATGAAACCTGGTGGCGGTCACTCGCCGTCTCCAAATGTCCTA
CAAGTGGTGAAGCAGGTCCAGGAAGAGGCAGCTCGTCAGCAGGTATCGCATGGCGGTGGCTTCGGCAAGG
GCGTACCCATGGCGCCGCCCGTAATGAATCGACCAATGGGCGGCGCTGGGCCCAACCAAAATGTTGTTAA
TCAACTTGGTGGCATGGGCGTTGGAGTTGGAGGTGTCGGTGGTGTTGGCGTCGGAGGCGTTGGTGGAGTG
GGTGTTAATCAACTGAATTCGGGTGGTGGCAATACACCCGGTGCACCCATTTCCGGTCCCGGAATGAATG
TCAATCATCTAATGTCCATGGATCAGTGGGGCGGTGGCGGAGCCGGCGGCGGAGGTGCCAATCCCGGCGG
TGGCAATCCACAAGCCCGCTATGCCAACAATACCGGCGGCATGCGCCAACCCACCCATGTGATGCAAACG
AATCTGATACCGCCGCAGCAACAGCAACAGATGATGGGCGGACTGGGCGGACCCAACCAACTGGGAGGTG
GCCAAATGCCAGTCGGCGGACAGCATGGAGGAATGGGAATGGGCATGGGAGCACCACCAATGGCCGGAAC
TGTTGGCGGAGTGCGTCCATCTCCCGGAGCAGGAGGTGGAGGTGGAAGTGCGACTGGGGGCGGTCTAAAT
ACGCAACAACTCGCCCTGATTATGCAAAAGATTAAGAACAATCCCACCAACGAGAGCAACCAGCACATCC
TTGCCATACTAAAACAGAATCCGCAGATCATGGCGGCGATCATCAAGCAGCGCCAGCAGTCGCAGAACAA
TGCGGCAGCGGGCGGAGGAGCACCTGGCCCAGGTGGAGCCCTACAGCAGCAGCAGGCCGGTAACGGACCG
CAAAATCCTCAACAGCAGCAGCAGCAGCAGCAACAGCAACAGGTGATGCAGCAACAGCAGATGCAGCACA
TGATGAACCAGCAGCAGGGCGGCGGCGGTCCACAGCAGATGAATCCCAACCAGCAGCAGCAACAGCAGCA
GGTTAATCTCATGCAGCAGCAGCAACAAGGTGGACCCGGAGGACCAGGTTCTGGACTTCCCACGCGCATG
CCCAATATGCCCAATGCCTTGGGTATGCTGCAGAGTCTTCCGCCCAACATGTCGCCAGGCGTTTCTACTC
AGGGAGGAATGGTGCCCAACCAAAACTGGAACAAGATGCGTTACATGCAAATGAGCCAGTACCCGCCACC
GTATCCGCAGCGCCAGCGTGGCCCGCACATGGGCGGAGCGGGACCTGGTCCCGGCCAGCAACAGTTCCCC
GGTGGCGGAGGTGGAGCGGGCAACTTTAATGCGGGTGGTGCTGGTGGTGCAGGCGGCGTTGTCGGTGTGG
GCGGAGTGCCCGGAGGTGCCGGCACGGTGCCCGGTGGCGATCAATACTCGATGGCGAATGCCGCGGCTGC
CTCCAATATGCTGCAACAGCAGCAGGGCCAGGTGGGCGTCGGAGTGGGCGTGGGCGTGAAACCAGGACCC
GGCCAACAGCAACAGCAGATGGGCGTTGGCATGCCGCCGGGTATGCAGCAGCAACAGCAGCAACAGCAAC
CGCTGCAGCAGCAGCAGATGATGCAGGTAGCAATGCCAAATGCGAATGCCCAAAATCCGTCGGCGGTGGT
TGGCGGACCCAATGCTCAGGTGATGGGTCCGCCGACGCCGCACTCTCTGCAGCAGCAGCTGATGCAATCG
GCCCGCTCGTCGCCGCCTATTCGCTCCCCGCAGCCAACGCCATCGCCACGTTCGGCTCCATCGCCACGTG
CTGCTCCATCCGCCTCGCCTAGGGCACAGCCCTCGCCGCACCATGTGATGAGCAGTCACTCGCCAGCGCC
GCAGGGACCACCGCATGACGGCATGCACAATCATGGCATGCATCACCATCACCACCATTAATAAGGATCC
TCTAGAGTCGACCTGCAGGCATGCAAGCTATTCGATGCACACTCACATTCTTCTCCTAATACGATAATAA
AACTTTCCATGAAAAATATGGAAAAATATATGAAAATTGAGAAATCCAAAAAACTGATAAACGCTCTACT
TAATTAAAATAGATAAATGGGAGCGGCAGGAATGGCGGAGCATGGCCAAGTTCCTCCGCCAATCAGTCGT
AAAACAGAAGTCGTGGAAAGCGGATAGAAAGAATGTTCGATTTGACGGGCAAGCATGTCTGCTATGTGGC
GGATTGCGGAGGAATTGCACTGGAGACCAGCAAGGTTCTCATGACCAAGAATATAGCGGTGAGTGAGCGG
GAAGCTCGGTTTCTGTCCAGATCGAACTCAAAACTAGTCCAGCCAGTCGCTGTCGAAACTAATTAAGTTA
ATGAGTTTTTCATGTTAGTTTCGCGCTGAGCAACAATTAAGTTTATGTTTCAGTTCGGCTTAGATTTCGC
TGAAGGACTTGCCACTTTCAATCAATACTTTAGAACAAAATCAAAACTCATTCTAATAGCTTGGTGTTCA
TCTTTTTTTTTAATGATAAGCATTTTGTCGTTTATACTTTTTATATTTCGATATTAAACCACCTATGAAG
TCTATTTTAATCGCCAGATAAGCAATATATTGTGTAAATATTTGTATTCTTTATCAGGAAATTCAGGGAG
ACGGGGAAGTTACTATCTACTAAAAGCCAAACAATTTCTTACAGTTTTACTCTCTCTACTCTAGCTAGAG
TAGCTTGGCACTGGCCGTCGTTTTACAACGTCGTGACTGGGAAAACCCTGGCGTTACCCAACTTAATCGC
CTTGCAGCACATCCCCCTTTCGCCAGCTGGCGTAATAGCGAAGAGGCCCGCACCGATCGCCCTTCCCAAC
AGTTGCGCAGCCTGAATGGCGAATGGCGCCTGATGCGGTATTTTCTCCTTACGCATCTGTGCGGTATTTC
ACACCGCATATGGTGCACTCTCAGTACAATCTGCTCTGATGCCGCATAGTTAAGCCAGCCCCGACACCCG
CCAACACCCGCTGACGCGCCCTGACGGGCTTGTCTGCTCCCGGCATCCGCTTACAGACAAGCTGTGACCG
TCTCCGGGAGCTGCATGTGTCAGAGGTTTTCACCGTCATCACCGAAACGCGCGAGACGAAAGGGCCTCGT
GATACGCCTATTTTTATAGGTTAATGTCATGATAATAATGGTTTCTTAGACGTCAGGTGGCACTTTTCGG
GGAAATGTGCGCGGAACCCCTATTTGTTTATTTTTCTAAATACATTCAAATATGTATCCGCTCATGAGAC
AATAACCCTGATAAATGCTTCAATAATATTGAAAAAGGAAGAGTATGAGTATTCAACATTTCCGTGTCGC
CCTTATTCCCTTTTTTGCGGCATTTTGCCTTCCTGTTTTTGCTCACCCAGAAACGCTGGTGAAAGTAAAA
GATGCTGAAGATCAGTTGGGTGCACGAGTGGGTTACATCGAACTGGATCTCAACAGCGGTAAGATCCTTG
AGAGTTTTCGCCCCGAAGAACGTTTTCCAATGATGAGCACTTTTAAAGTTCTGCTATGTGGCGCGGTATT
ATCCCGTATTGACGCCGGGCAAGAGCAACTCGGTCGCCGCATACACTATTCTCAGAATGACTTGGTTGAG
TACTCACCAGTCACAGAAAAGCATCTTACGGATGGCATGACAGTAAGAGAATTATGCAGTGCTGCCATAA
CCATGAGTGATAACACTGCGGCCAACTTACTTCTGACAACGATCGGAGGACCGAAGGAGCTAACCGCTTT
TTTGCACAACATGGGGGATCATGTAACTCGCCTTGATCGTTGGGAACCGGAGCTGAATGAAGCCATACCA
AACGACGAGCGTGACACCACGATGCCTGTAGCAATGGCAACAACGTTGCGCAAACTATTAACTGGCGAAC
TACTTACTCTAGCTTCCCGGCAACAATTAATAGACTGGATGGAGGCGGATAAAGTTGCAGGACCACTTCT
GCGCTCGGCCCTTCCGGCTGGCTGGTTTATTGCTGATAAATCTGGAGCCGGTGAGCGTGGGTCTCGCGGT
ATCATTGCAGCACTGGGGCCAGATGGTAAGCCCTCCCGTATCGTAGTTATCTACACGACGGGGAGTCAGG
CAACTATGGATGAACGAAATAGACAGATCGCTGAGATAGGTGCCTCACTGATTAAGCATTGGTAACTGTC
AGACCAAGTTTACTCATATATACTTTAGATTGATTTAAAACTTCATTTTTAATTTAAAAGGATCTAGGTG
AAGATCCTTTTTGATAATCTCATGACCAAAATCCCTTAACGTGAGTTTTCGTTCCACTGAGCGTCAGACC
CCGTAGAAAAGATCAAAGGATCTTCTTGAGATCCTTTTTTTCTGCGCGTAATCTGCTGCTTGCAAACAAA
AAAACCACCGCTACCAGCGGTGGTTTGTTTGCCGGATCAAGAGCTACCAACTCTTTTTCCGAAGGTAACT
GGCTTCAGCAGAGCGCAGATACCAAATACTGTTCTTCTAGTGTAGCCGTAGTTAGGCCACCACTTCAAGA
ACTCTGTAGCACCGCCTACATACCTCGCTCTGCTAATCCTGTTACCAGTGGCTGCTGCCAGTGGCGATAA
GTCGTGTCTTACCGGGTTGGACTCAAGACGATAGTTACCGGATAAGGCGCAGCGGTCGGGCTGAACGGGG
GGTTCGTGCACACAGCCCAGCTTGGAGCGAACGACCTACACCGAACTGAGATACCTACAGCGTGAGCTAT
GAGAAAGCGCCACGCTTCCCGAAGGGAGAAAGGCGGACAGGTATCCGGTAAGCGGCAGGGTCGGAACAGG
AGAGCGCACGAGGGAGCTTCCAGGGGGAAACGCCTGGTATCTTTATAGTCCTGTCGGGTTTCGCCACCTC
TGACTTGAGCGTCGATTTTTGTGATGCTCGTCAGGGGGGCGGAGCCTATGGAAA
Features (pLannotate 1.2.2; 16 found; start..end, strand, type, name):
     48..181     +  rep_origin     RSF ori (fragment): Plasmids containing the RSF 1030 origin of replication can be propagated in E. coli cells that contain additional plasmids with compatible origins.
    183..275     +  CDS            lacI (fragment): lac repressor; lacI; The lac repressor binds to the lac operator to inhibit transcription in E. coli. This inhibition can be relieved by adding lactose or isopropyl-β-D-thiogalactopyranoside (IPTG).
    288..309     +  protein_bind   CAP binding site: CAP binding activates transcription in the presence of cAMP. E. coli catabolite activator protein
    324..354     +  promoter       lac promoter: promoter for the E. coli lac operon
    362..378     +  protein_bind   lac operator: The lac repressor binds to the lac operator to inhibit transcription in E. coli. This inhibition can be relieved by adding lactose or isopropyl-β-D-thiogalactopyranoside (IPTG). lac repressor encoded by lacI
    411..833     +  promoter       MT promoter: Drosophila metallothionein promoter
    853..873     +  CDS            FLAG (fragment): FLAG® epitope tag, followed by an enterokinase cleavage site
   1099..2649    +  CDS            CREBBP (fragment): CBP_HUMAN - Also known as CBP. Experimental evidence at protein level: Swiss-Prot protein existence level 1. Acetylates histones, giving a specific tag for transcriptional activation (PubMed:24616510). Also acetylates non- histone proteins, like DDX21, FBL, IRF2, MAFG, NCOA3, POLR1E/PAF53 and FOXO1 (PubMed:10490106, PubMed:11154691, PubMed:12738767, PubMed:12929931, PubMed:9707565, PubMed:24207024, PubMed:28790157, PubMed:30540930). Binds specifically to phosphorylated CREB and enhances its transcriptional activity toward cAMP-responsive genes. Acts as a coactivator of ALX1. Acts as a circadia
   4405..4439    +  misc_feature   MCS (fragment): pUC18/19 multiple cloning site
   4653..4748    +  CDS            Adhr: ADHR_DROYA - Also known as Adh-dup. Protein inferred from homology: Swiss-Prot protein existence level 3. From Drosophila yakuba (Fruit fly).
   5189..5343    +  CDS            lacZα (fragment): LacZα fragment of β-galactosidase; lacZ fragment
   5349..5448    -  misc_feature   bom (fragment): basis of mobility region from pBR322
   5550..5585    -  CDS            rop (fragment): Rop protein, which maintains plasmids at low copy number; rop
   5680..5784    +  promoter       AmpR promoter: bla
   5785..6645    +  CDS            AmpR: β-lactamase; bla; confers resistance to ampicillin, carbenicillin, and related antibiotics
   6816..7404    +  rep_origin     ori: high-copy-number ColE1/pMB1/pBR322/pUC origin of replication
