[The description below was written by a language model from this plasmid's Addgene catalogue record and pLannotate feature annotations shown in this document.]
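Description:
pMT-FLAG-CBPΔ(N+HAT) is an insect-cell expression plasmid built on the pMT backbone for copper-inducible production of a truncated Drosophila melanogaster CBP (nejire, nej) in S2 cells. It is propagated in E. coli as a high-copy plasmid through a ColE1/pUC-type origin and selected with ampicillin via the β-lactamase gene and its own promoter. The feature table also picks up pUC/pBR322-derived remnants (lac promoter and operator, lacZα, bom, rop and short lacI and RSF ori fragments), which appear to be backbone leftovers rather than functional parts of the design. No marker for selection in insect cells is recorded.

The expression cassette is driven by the Drosophila metallothionein (MT) promoter, which is activated by adding CuSO4 to the culture. Immediately downstream lies an N-terminal FLAG epitope carried on the backbone ahead of the NheI site, fused to the CBP insert cloned NheI to NsiI. The parent construct, pMT-FLAG-CBPΔN, encodes CBP residues 1476-3222. Here an EcoRV fragment encoding residues 1566-2142 was removed, and the construct name indicates that this also eliminates the histone acetyltransferase (HAT) region. The annotation tool labels part of the insert as human CREBBP by homology, but the catalogue gives the species as fly. The Entrez link to the white gene looks like a catalogue mismatch with the stated nej insert. A short match to Drosophila Adhr downstream of the insert may reflect 3′ sequence from the Adh region, though the record does not describe a terminator.

The sequenced record (7,404 nt) is close to the listed size of 7,360 bp. The associated study concerns CBP-mediated H3K27 acetylation and its antagonism of Polycomb silencing. A FLAG-detectable, HAT-deleted protein would fit use as a comparison construct there, though the record does not state this role.
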