Addgene plasmid #182841: pMT-FLAG-CBPΔ(N+HAT)
Purpose: An EcoRV fragment (encoding residues 1566-2142) was removed from pMT-FLAG-CBPΔN. Expression in S2 cells by CuSO4 induction.
Depositing lab: Peter Harte. Depositing organization: Case Western Reserve University. Publication: CBP-mediated acetylation of histone H3 lysine 27 antagonizes Drosophila Polycomb silencing. Tie F, Banerjee R, Stratton CA, Prasad-Sinha J, Stepanik V, Zlobin A, Diaz MO, Scacheri PC, Harte PJ. Development. 2009 Sep;136(18):3131-41. doi: 10.1242/dev.037127. PubMed 19700617.
Backbone
  Vector backbone: pMT
  Backbone size w/o insert (bp): 3850
  Total vector size (bp): 7360
  Modifications to backbone: FLAG tag at N-terminus before NheI site
  Vector type: Insect Expression
Growth in bacteria
  Bacterial resistance: Ampicillin, 100 μg/mL
  Growth temperature: 37°C
  Growth strain: DH5alpha
  Copy number: High Copy
Gene/Insert
  Gene/Insert name: CBP (alt name: nej)
  Species: D. melanogaster (fly)
  Insert size (bp): 3510
  Mutation: dletion of residues 1566-2142 from CBP1476-3222
  Entrez Gene: w (a.k.a. Dmel_CG2759, BACN33B1.1, CG2759, DMWHITE, DmWhite, Dmel\CG2759, EG:BACN33B1.1, W, White, c23, e(g), m(g), mini-white, mw, w(AT)[[13]])
  Promoter: MT
  Tag / fusion protein: FLAG tag (N terminal on backbone)
  Cloning method: Restriction Enzyme; 5′ cloning site NheI (not destroyed); 3′ cloning site NsiI (not destroyed)
  Sequencing primers: 5′ gctagcaatccactg ctcct
Resource information
  A portion of this plasmid was derived from a plasmid made by: The CBP cDNA clone was from Sarah Smolik
Terms and licenses: Academic/Nonprofit Terms; Industry Terms: Not Available to Industry
How to cite: pMT-FLAG-CBPΔ(N+HAT) was a gift from Peter Harte (Addgene plasmid # 182841 ; http://n2t.net/addgene:182841 ; RRID:Addgene_182841)
