>Addgene plasmid #182841 | pMT-FLAG-CBPΔ(N+HAT) | depositor partial sequence | sequence record 360050 | pMT-FLAG-CBPΔ(N+HAT) sequence 3510 bps
GCTAGCAATCCACTGCTCCTCATGTCTGGAGGAACGGCAGGAGGCGGAACGGGAGCAACGACCACCACAT
CGACATCCTCGAGCAGTCGCATGATGAGCAGCTCCAGCAGTCTCTCCTCACAGATGGCTGCCCTGGAGGC
TGCGGCGCGAGACAACGACGATGAGACGCCCTCGCCATCCGGCGAGAATACGAACGGCAGTGGTGGCAGT
GGAAATGCCGGCGGTATGGCCTCCAAGGGCAAACTGGACTCCATTAAGCAAGATGATGATATCCTGAAGC
AGGCGATGGAGGACAAACTGGGCTCTGCCGCAGAGCTGCCCTACTTTGAGGGCGACTTCTGGCCCAATGT
GCTGGAGGAGAGCATCAAGGAACTGGACCAGGAGGAGGAAGAGAAGCGCAAACAGGCCGAGGCCGCGGAA
GCAGCAGCTGCGGCAAATCTTTTCTCTATCGAGGAAAATGAAGTAAGCGGCGATGGCAAAAAGAAGGGCC
AGAAGAAGGCCAAAAAGTCGAACAAATCGAAAGCGGCGCAGCGTAAGAACAGCAAAAAGTCCAACGAACA
TCAGTCGGGCAATGATCTCTCCACAAAGATATATGCGACCATGGAGAAGCACAAGGAGGTCTTCTTCGTT
ATCCGTCTGCATTCGGCGCAGTCGGCAGCTAGTTTAGCGCCCATCCAGGATCCCGATCCGCTGCTCACAT
GCGATCTGATGGATGGACGCGATGCCTTCCTCACGCTCGCCCGCGACAAGCACTTTGAGTTCTCGTCGCT
GCGGCGCGCACAATTCTCCACTCTGTCCATGTTGTATGAGCTGCATAACCAGGGTCAGGACAAGTTTGTT
TACACCTGCAACCACTGCAAGACGGCCGTGGAGACGCGCTACCACTGTACTGTTTGTGATGACTTCGATC
TGTGTATCGTGTGCAAGGAGAAGGTTGGCCATCAGCACAAGATGGAGAAGCTCGGCTTCGACATCGACGA
CGGCTCTGCGCTGGCGGATCACAAGCAGGCTAATCCACAGGAGGCCCGCAAGCAATCCATCCAGCGTTGC
ATCCAATCGCTGGCGCACGCCTGCCAGTGTCGCGATGCCAACTGCCGCCTGCCATCGTGCCAGAAGATGA
AGCTCGTTGTCCAGCATACGAAGAACTGCAAGCGCAAGCCCAACGGAGGATGCCCCATTTGCAAGCAGCT
TATCGCACTCTGTTGCTATCACGCGAAGAACTGTGAGGAGCAGAAGTGCCCCGTGCCGTTCTGTCCCAAC
ATCAAGCACAAGCTCAAGCAGCAGCAGTCACAGCAGAAATTCCAGCAGCAGCAGTTGCTGCGTCGCCGTG
TGGCGCTCATGTCGCGTACAGCAGCTCCAGCGGCTCTGCAAGGCCCAGCTGCAGTAAGCGGTCCGACCGT
CGTCTCTGGAGGAGTGCCCGTGGTGGGCATGTCCGGTGTGGCAGTTAGCCAACAGGTGATCCCCGGCCAG
GCGGGTATACTGCCTCCAGGGGCGGGTGGCATGTCGCCATCTACCGTGGCAGTTCCATCGCCTGTTTCAG
GAGGAGCGGGAGCCGGTGGAATGGGTGGAATGACATCACCACATCCGCATCAACCAGGTATAGGTATGAA
ACCTGGTGGCGGTCACTCGCCGTCTCCAAATGTCCTACAAGTGGTGAAGCAGGTCCAGGAAGAGGCAGCT
CGTCAGCAGGTATCGCATGGCGGTGGCTTCGGCAAGGGCGTACCCATGGCGCCGCCCGTAATGAATCGAC
CAATGGGCGGCGCTGGGCCCAACCAAAATGTTGTTAATCAACTTGGTGGCATGGGCGTTGGAGTTGGAGG
TGTCGGTGGTGTTGGCGTCGGAGGCGTTGGTGGAGTGGGTGTTAATCAACTGAATTCGGGTGGTGGCAAT
ACACCCGGTGCACCCATTTCCGGTCCCGGAATGAATGTCAATCATCTAATGTCCATGGATCAGTGGGGCG
GTGGCGGAGCCGGCGGCGGAGGTGCCAATCCCGGCGGTGGCAATCCACAAGCCCGCTATGCCAACAATAC
CGGCGGCATGCGCCAACCCACCCATGTGATGCAAACGAATCTGATACCGCCGCAGCAACAGCAACAGATG
ATGGGCGGACTGGGCGGACCCAACCAACTGGGAGGTGGCCAAATGCCAGTCGGCGGACAGCATGGAGGAA
TGGGAATGGGCATGGGAGCACCACCAATGGCCGGAACTGTTGGCGGAGTGCGTCCATCTCCCGGAGCAGG
AGGTGGAGGTGGAAGTGCGACTGGGGGCGGTCTAAATACGCAACAACTCGCCCTGATTATGCAAAAGATT
AAGAACAATCCCACCAACGAGAGCAACCAGCACATCCTTGCCATACTAAAACAGAATCCGCAGATCATGG
CGGCGATCATCAAGCAGCGCCAGCAGTCGCAGAACAATGCGGCAGCGGGCGGAGGAGCACCTGGCCCAGG
TGGAGCCCTACAGCAGCAGCAGGCCGGTAACGGACCGCAAAATCCTCAACAGCAGCAGCAGCAGCAGCAA
CAGCAACAGGTGATGCAGCAACAGCAGATGCAGCACATGATGAACCAGCAGCAGGGCGGCGGCGGTCCAC
AGCAGATGAATCCCAACCAGCAGCAGCAACAGCAGCAGGTTAATCTCATGCAGCAGCAGCAACAAGGTGG
ACCCGGAGGACCAGGTTCTGGACTTCCCACGCGCATGCCCAATATGCCCAATGCCTTGGGTATGCTGCAG
AGTCTTCCGCCCAACATGTCGCCAGGCGTTTCTACTCAGGGAGGAATGGTGCCCAACCAAAACTGGAACA
AGATGCGTTACATGCAAATGAGCCAGTACCCGCCACCGTATCCGCAGCGCCAGCGTGGCCCGCACATGGG
CGGAGCGGGACCTGGTCCCGGCCAGCAACAGTTCCCCGGTGGCGGAGGTGGAGCGGGCAACTTTAATGCG
GGTGGTGCTGGTGGTGCAGGCGGCGTTGTCGGTGTGGGCGGAGTGCCCGGAGGTGCCGGCACGGTGCCCG
GTGGCGATCAATACTCGATGGCGAATGCCGCGGCTGCCTCCAATATGCTGCAACAGCAGCAGGGCCAGGT
GGGCGTCGGAGTGGGCGTGGGCGTGAAACCAGGACCCGGCCAACAGCAACAGCAGATGGGCGTTGGCATG
CCGCCGGGTATGCAGCAGCAACAGCAGCAACAGCAACCGCTGCAGCAGCAGCAGATGATGCAGGTAGCAA
TGCCAAATGCGAATGCCCAGAATCCGTCGGCGGTGGTTGGCGGACCCAATGCTCAGGTGATGGGTCCGCC
GACGCCGCACTCTCTGCAGCAGCAGCTGATGCAATCGGCCCGCTCGTCGCCGCCTATTCGCTCCCCGCAG
CCAACGCCATCGCCACGTTCGGCTCCATCGCCACGTGCTGCTCCATCCGCCTCGCCTAGGGCACAGCCCT
CGCCGCACCATGTGATGAGCAGTCACTCGCCAGCGCCGCAGGGACCACCGCATGACGGCATGCACAATCA
TGGCATGCAT
